Addgene plasmid #133538: pY71-tet.I.25
Purpose: sfGFP driven by a T7 promoter with the tetO sequence 28 bp downstream from the promoter start site
Depositing lab: Richard Murray. Depositing organization: California Institute of Technology. Publication: A method for cost-effective and rapid characterization of engineered T7-Based transcription factors by cell-free protein synthesis reveals insights into the regulation of T7 Rna polymerase-driven expression. McManus JB, Lux MW, Murray RM, Emanuel PA. Arch Biochem Biophys. 2019 Jul 18. pii: S0003-9861(19)30288-7. doi: 10.1016/j.abb.2019.07.010. PubMed 31326518.
Backbone
  Vector backbone: PY71
  Backbone size w/o insert (bp): 1549
  Vector type: Bacterial Expression
Growth in bacteria
  Bacterial resistance: Kanamycin, 50 μg/mL
  Growth temperature: 37°C
  Growth strain: DH5alpha
  Copy number: Unknown
Gene/Insert
  Gene/Insert name: sfGFP (alt names: T7 promoter; tetO)
  Species: Synthetic
  Insert size (bp): 1071
  Mutation: WT
  Promoter: T7
  Tag / fusion protein: TEV site (N terminal on backbone); Strep tag (C terminal on backbone)
  Cloning method: Gibson Cloning
  Sequencing primers: 5′ TTGTGATGCTCGTCAGGG; 3′ CTGCCTCGGTGAGTTTTC
Terms and licenses: Academic/Nonprofit Terms; Industry Terms: Not Available to Industry
How to cite: pY71-tet.I.25 was a gift from Richard Murray (Addgene plasmid # 133538 ; http://n2t.net/addgene:133538 ; RRID:Addgene_133538)
