[The description below was written by a language model from this plasmid's Addgene catalogue record and pLannotate feature annotations shown in this document.]
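Description:
pY71-tet.I.25 is a small (about 2.6 kb) bacterial expression plasmid built on the compact pY71 backbone. It is propagated in E. coli through a ColE1/pUC-type origin of replication and selected with kanamycin via an aph(3')-Ia resistance gene, which is encoded on the strand opposite the reporter cassette. The catalogue lists the copy number as unknown, although the annotated origin is of the high-copy family.

The payload is a synthetic reporter cassette in which superfolder GFP is transcribed from a bacteriophage T7 promoter. A tet operator is placed just downstream of the promoter, and the record describes it as lying 28 bp from the promoter start site. The automated annotation detects this operator as a short fragment matching PLtetO-1, which reflects the tetO sequence rather than a functional second promoter. Immediately after it lies an sTRSV hammerhead ribozyme, a self-cleaving element commonly used to trim the 5' leader so that upstream sequence differences do not affect the mRNA, although the record does not state why it is included. The annotation tool labels the fluorescent protein ORF as "Trp-less GFP", apparently a closest-match call for the sfGFP named in the catalogue. The ORF is followed by a C-terminal Strep-tag II. The catalogue also lists an N-terminal TEV site, which is not annotated in the feature table.

Placing tetO at a defined distance from the T7 promoter lets TetR-type repressors or engineered T7-based transcription factors modulate T7 RNA polymerase-driven expression, with fluorescence as the readout. According to the associated publication, the plasmid was used in cell-free protein synthesis reactions for rapid characterization of such regulators, and its name suggests it may belong to a series that varies the operator position.
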