Features (pLannotate 1.2.2; 7 found; start..end, strand, type, name):
      6..24      +  promoter       T7 promoter: promoter for bacteriophage T7 RNA polymerase
     50..74      +  promoter       PLtetO-1 promoter (fragment): modified phage lambda PL promoter with tet operator sites (Lutz and Bujard, 1997)
     77..126     +  misc_RNA       sTRSV HHRz: hammerhead ribozyme from the tobacco ringspot virus satellite RNA (Khvorova et al., 2003)
    199..882     +  CDS            Trp-less GFP: Trp-less GFP is a fluorescent protein published in 2012, derived from Aequorea victoria.
    886..908     +  CDS            Strep-Tag II (fragment): peptide that binds Strep-Tactin®, an engineered form of streptavidin
   1077..1892    -  CDS            KanR: aminoglycoside phosphotransferase; aph(3')-Ia; confers resistance to kanamycin in bacteria or G418 (Geneticin®) in eukaryotes
   2014..2602    +  rep_origin     ori: high-copy-number ColE1/pMB1/pBR322/pUC origin of replication
>Addgene plasmid #133538 | pY71-tet.I.25 | addgene full sequence | sequence record 267166 | Addgene NGS Result
GCTACTAATACGACTCACTATAGGGCTTACCTCTTCAGAGGTCACTGACTCCCTATCAGTGATAGAGACT
GACAAGCTGTCACCGGATGTGCTTTCCGGTCTGATGAGTCCGTGAGGACGAAACAGCCTCTACAAATAAT
TTTGTTTAATCTAGAGAAAGAGGAGAAATACTAGATGGAGAATTTATACTTCCAGAGTAGCAAAGGTGAA
GAACTGTTTACCGGCGTTGTGCCGATTCTGGTGGAACTGGATGGCGATGTGAACGGTCACAAATTCAGCG
TGCGTGGTGAAGGTGAAGGCGATGCCACGATTGGCAAACTGACGCTGAAATTTATCTGCACCACCGGCAA
ACTGCCGGTGCCGTGGCCGACGCTGGTGACCACCCTGACCTATGGCGTTCAGTGTTTTAGTCGCTATCCG
GATCACATGAAACGTCACGATTTCTTTAAATCTGCAATGCCGGAAGGCTATGTGCAGGAACGTACGATTA
GCTTTAAAGATGATGGCAAATATAAAACGCGCGCCGTTGTGAAATTTGAAGGCGATACCCTGGTGAACCG
CATTGAACTGAAAGGCACGGATTTTAAAGAAGATGGCAATATCCTGGGCCATAAACTGGAATACAACTTT
AATAGCCATAATGTTTATATTACGGCGGATAAACAGAAAAATGGCATCAAAGCGAATTTTACCGTTCGCC
ATAACGTTGAAGATGGCAGTGTGCAGCTGGCAGATCATTATCAGCAGAATACCCCGATTGGTGATGGTCC
GGTGCTGCTGCCGGATAATCATTATCTGAGCACGCAGACCGTTCTGTCTAAAGATCCGAACGAAAAACGG
GACCACATGGTTCTGCACGAATATGTGAATGCGGCAGGTATTACGTGGAGCCATCCGCAGTTCGAAAAAT
AATAAACAATAACTGAATAGGGATCCCGACTGGCGAGAGCCAGGTAACGAATGGATCCTTCAGCCAAAAA
ACTTAAGACCGCCGGTCTTGTCCACTACCTTGCAGTAATGCGGTGGACAGGATCGGCGGTTTTCTTTTCT
CTTCTCAAGCTGAAAGCCAATTCTGATTAGAAAAACTCATCGAGCATCAAATGAAACTGCAATTTATTCA
TATCAGGATTATCAATACCATATTTTTGAAAAAGCCGTTTCTGTAATGAAGGAGAAAACTCACCGAGGCA
GTTCCATAGGATGGCAAGATCCTGGTATCGGTCTGCGATTCCGACTCGTCCAACATCAATACAACCTATT
AATTTCCCCTCGTCAAAAATAAGGTTATCAAGTGAGAAATCACCATGAGTGACGACTGAATCCGGTGAGA
ATGGCAAAAGCTTATGCATTTCTTTCCAGACTTGTTCAACAGGCCAGCCATTACGCTCGTCATCAAAATC
ACTCGCATCAACCAAACCGTTATTCATTCGTGATTGCGCCTGAGCGAGACGAAATACGCGATCGCTGTTA
AAAGGACAATTACAAACAGGAATCGAATGCAACCGGCGCAGGAACACTGCCAGCGCATCAACAATATTTT
CACCTGAATCAGGATATTCTTCTAATACCTGGAATGCTGTTTTCCCGGGGATCGCAGTGGTGAGTAACCA
TGCATCATCAGGAGTACGGATAAAATGCTTGATGGTCGGAAGAGGCATAAATTCCGTCAGCCAGTTTAGT
CTGACCATCTCATCTGTAACATCATTGGCAACGCTACCTTTGCCATGTTTCAGAAACAACTCTGGCGCAT
CGGGCTTCCCATACAATCGATAGATTGTCGCACCTGATTGCCCGACATTATCGCGAGCCCATTTATACCC
ATATAAATCAGCATCCATGTTGGAATTTAATCGCGGCTTCGAGCAAGACGTTTCCCGTTGAATATGGCTC
ATAACACCCCTTGTATTACTGTTTATGTAAGCAGACAGTTTTATTGTTCATGATGATATATTTTTATCTT
GTGCAATGTAACATCAGAGATTTTGAGACACAACGTGAGATCAAAGGATCTTCTTGAGATCCTTTTTTTC
TGCGCGTAATCTGCTGCTTGCAAACAAAAAAACCACCGCTACCAGCGGTGGTTTGTTTGCCGGATCAAGA
GCTACCAACTCTTTTTCCGAAGGTAACTGGCTTCAGCAGAGCGCAGATACCAAATACTGTTCTTCTAGTG
TAGCCGTAGTTAGGCCACCACTTCAAGAACTCTGTAGCACCGCCTACATACCTCGCTCTGCTAATCCTGT
TACCAGTGGCTGCTGCCAGTGGCGATAAGTCGTGTCTTACCGGGTTGGACTCAAGACGATAGTTACCGGA
TAAGGCGCAGCGGTCGGGCTGAACGGGGGGTTCGTGCACACAGCCCAGCTTGGAGCGAACGACCTACACC
GAACTGAGATACCTACAGCGTGAGCTATGAGAAAGCGCCACGCTTCCCGAAGGGAGAAAGGCGGACAGGT
ATCCGGTAAGCGGCAGGGTCGGAACAGGAGAGCGCACGAGGGAGCTTCCAGGGGGAAACGCCTGGTATCT
TTATAGTCCTGTCGGGTTTCGCCACCTCTGACTTGAGCGTCGATTTTTGTGATGCTCGTCAGGGGGGCGG
AGCCTATGGAAAAACGCCAGATCTCGATCCCGCG
